Addgene plasmid #189563: pRnc2-gGFP
Purpose: Expresses E. Coli RNase III under control of pBAD promoter with native 5' untranslated region and constitutively expresses gUTR-129-GFP
Depositing lab: Marc Ostermeier. Depositing organization: Johns Hopkins University and School of Medicine. Publication: Fitness and functional landscapes of the E. coli RNase III gene rnc. Weeks R, Ostermeier M. Mol Biol Evol. 2023 Feb 27:msad047. doi: 10.1093/molbev/msad047. PubMed 36848192.
Backbone
  Vector backbone: pBR322
  Backbone size w/o insert (bp): 4000
  Total vector size (bp): 4660
  Vector type: Bacterial Expression
Growth in bacteria
  Bacterial resistance: Ampicillin, 100 μg/mL
  Growth temperature: 37°C
  Growth strain: DH5alpha
  Copy number: High Copy
Gene/Insert 1
  Gene/Insert name: RNase III (alt name: rnc)
  Species: E. coli
  Insert size (bp): 841
  Mutation: Maintains 5' UTR of rnc
  Promoter: pBAD
  Cloning method: Restriction Enzyme; 5′ cloning site SpeI (not destroyed); 3′ cloning site SacI (not destroyed)
  Sequencing primers: 5′ pBad-Forward; 3′ pBad-Reverse
Gene/Insert 2
  Gene/Insert name: gUTR-129-GFP (alt name: fusion of rnc UTR and gRNA targeting GFP)
  Insert size (bp): 256
  Promoter: J23119
  Cloning method: Unknown
  Sequencing primers: 5′ N/A; 3′ N/A
Resource information
  A portion of this plasmid was derived from a plasmid made by: Addgene - pgRNA (bacterial): Plasmid #44251
Terms and licenses: Academic/Nonprofit Terms; Industry Terms: Not Available to Industry
How to cite: pRnc2-gGFP was a gift from Marc Ostermeier (Addgene plasmid # 189563 ; http://n2t.net/addgene:189563 ; RRID:Addgene_189563)
