[The description below was written by a language model from this plasmid's Addgene catalogue record and pLannotate feature annotations shown in this document.]
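Description:
pRnc2-gGFP is a bacterial expression plasmid built on a pBR322-type backbone. It is propagated in E. coli at high copy from a ColE1/pMB1-family origin and selected with ampicillin through the β-lactamase gene (AmpR) and its native promoter. The catalogue lists a total size of about 4.66 kb, while the sequenced record used for the feature table is slightly longer at about 4.78 kb.

The plasmid carries two functional units. The first is an arabinose-inducible cassette. The divergently transcribed araC regulator and the araBAD (pBAD) promoter drive the E. coli rnc gene encoding RNase III, the double-stranded-RNA-specific endoribonuclease involved in rRNA and mRNA processing. The insert retains the native rnc 5′ untranslated region, which fits the gap between the promoter and the annotated coding sequence. Transcription ends in an rrnB-derived region containing a 5S rRNA segment and the T1 terminator.

The second unit is expressed constitutively from the synthetic J23119 promoter. It produces gUTR-129-GFP, a fusion of the rnc leader (annotated as an rncO fragment, the structured element that RNase III naturally cleaves in its own transcript) to a GFP-targeting guide RNA with the Streptococcus pyogenes Cas9 scaffold. This part derives from a bacterial pgRNA plasmid. A short match to a capTEV tag downstream of the scaffold is probably an annotation artefact.

The design places an RNase III substrate on a guide RNA, which suggests a way of linking RNase III activity to guide function and so to GFP output. The record does not describe this mechanism, and neither Cas9/dCas9 nor GFP is encoded on the plasmid. The associated publication maps fitness and functional landscapes of rnc, so the plasmid probably serves as a platform for testing rnc variants.
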