Features (pLannotate 1.2.2; 13 found; start..end, strand, type, name):
     16..50      +  promoter       J23119(SpeI) promoter: bacterial promoter (Registry of Standard Biological Parts BBa J23119) modified to end with an SpeI site
     50..208     +  ncRNA          rncO (fragment): Accession: RF00552 - rncO
    200..275     +  misc_RNA       gRNA scaffold: guide RNA scaffold for the Streptococcus pyogenes CRISPR/Cas9 system
    341..358     +  CDS            capTEV™ (fragment): composite tag for in vivo biotinylation, TEV protease cleavage, and 6xHis tagging
    405..1283    -  CDS            araC: L-arabinose regulatory protein; araC
   1310..1594    +  promoter       araBAD promoter: araBAD; promoter of the L-arabinose operon of E. coli; the araC regulatory gene is transcribed in the opposite direction (Guzman et al., 1995)
   1755..2432    +  CDS            rnc: RNC_ECO57 - Experimental evidence at protein level: Swiss-Prot protein existence level 1. Digests double-stranded RNA. Involved in the processing of primary rRNA transcript to yield the immediate precursors to the large and small rRNAs (23S and 16S). Processes some mRNAs, and tRNAs when they are encoded in the rRNA operon. Processes pre-crRNA and tracrRNA of type II CRISPR loci if present in the organism (By similarity). Involved in degradation of type I toxin-antitoxin system duplex RNAs (PubMed:24203704). From Escherichia coli O157:H7.
   2531..2646    +  ncRNA          5S rRNA: Accession: RF00001 - 5S ribosomal RNA
   2650..2696    +  terminator     rrnB T1 terminator: transcription terminator T1 from the E. coli rrnB gene
   2920..3508    -  rep_origin     ori: high-copy-number ColE1/pMB1/pBR322/pUC origin of replication
   3679..4539    -  CDS            AmpR: β-lactamase; bla; confers resistance to ampicillin, carbenicillin, and related antibiotics
   4540..4644    -  promoter       AmpR promoter: bla
   4734..4777    -  terminator     bacterial terminator: putative bacterial transcription terminator
>Addgene plasmid #189563 | pRnc2-gGFP | addgene full sequence | sequence record 372779 | Addgene NGS Result
GAATTCTAAAGATCTTTGACAGCTAGCTCAGTCCTAGGTATAATACTAGTGAAGTTTAAGGTTGGCACCT
CCAGGTTGCCACGGCACACGAAACAGCGTTGGTCCCCATATACCGGTAAACTGAAACTGCAGCGAAGCAG
TTAGCAGAACCATGTATATCAGGTCTGTTTCGTGTGCTGCATCTAATTCAACAAGAATTGTTTTAGAGCT
AGAAATAGCAAGTTAAAATAAGGCTAGTCCGTTATCAACTTGAAAAAGTGGCACCGAGTCGGTGCTTTTT
TTGAAGCTTGGGCCCGAACAAAAACTCATCTCAGAAGAGGATCTGAATAGCGCCGTCGACCATCATCATC
ATCATCATTGAGTTTAAACGGTCTCCAGCCGTCAATTGTCTGATTCGTTACCAATTATGACAACTTGACG
GCTACATCATTCACTTTTTCTTCACAACCGGCACGGAACTCGCTCGGGCTGGCCCCGGTGCATTTTTTAA
ATACCCGCGAGAAATAGAGTTGATCGTCAAAACCAACATTGCGACCGACGGTGGCGATAGGCATCCGGGT
GGTGCTCAAAAGCAGCTTCGCCTGGCTGATACGTTGGTCCTCGCGCCAGCTTAAGACGCTAATCCCTAAC
TGCTGGCGGAAAAGATGTGACAGACGCGACGGCGACAAGCAAACATGCTGTGCGACGCTGGCGATATCAA
AATTGCTGTCTGCCAGGTGATCGCTGATGTACTGACAAGCCTCGCGTACCCGATTATCCATCGGTGGATG
GAGCGACTCGTTAATCGCTTCCATGCGCCGCAGTAACAATTGCTCAAGCAGATTTATCGCCAGCAGCTCC
GAATAGCGCCCTTCCCCTTGCCCGGCGTTAATGATTTGCCCAAACAGGTCGCTGAAATGCGGCTGGTGCG
CTTCATCCGGGCGAAAGAACCCCGTATTGGCAAATATTGACGGCCAGTTAAGCCATTCATGCCAGTAGGC
GCGCGGACGAAAGTAAACCCACTGGTGATACCATTCGCGAGCCTCCGGATGACGACCGTAGTGATGAATC
TCTCCTGGCGGGAACAGCAAAATATCACCCGGTCGGCAAACAAATTCTCGTCCCTGATTTTTCACCACCC
CCTGACCGCGAATGGTGAGATTGAGAATATAACCTTTCATTCCCAGCGGTCGGTCGATAAAAAAATCGAG
ATAACCGTTGGCCTCAATCGGCGTTAAACCCGCCACCAGATGGGCATTAAACGAGTATCCCGGCAGCAGG
GGATCATTTTGCGCTTCAGCCATACTTTTCATACTCCCGCCATTCAGAGAAGAAACCAATTGTCCATATT
GCATCAGACATTGCCGTCACTGCGTCTTTTACTGGCTCTTCTCGCTAACCAAACCGGTAACCCCGCTTAT
TAAAAGCATTCTGTAACAAAGCGGGACCAAAGCCATGACAAAAACGCGTAACAAAAGTGTCTATAATCAC
GGCAGAAAAGTCCACATTGATTATTTGCACGGCGTCACACTTTGCTATGCCATAGCATTTTTATCCATAA
GATTAGCGGATCCTACCTGACGCTTTTTATCGCAACTCTCTACTGTTTCTCCATGAAGTTTAAGGTTGGC
ACCTCCAGGTTGCCACGGCACACGAAACAGCGTTGGTCCCCATATACCGGTAAACTGAAACTGCAGCGAA
GCAGTTAGCAGAACCATGTATATCAGGTCTGTTTCGTGTGCTGAATTGTTGACGCATTTATTTATTGGTA
TCGCATGAACCCCATCGTAATTAATCGGCTTCAACGGAAGCTGGGCTACACTTTTAATCATCAGGAACTG
TTGCAGCAGGCATTAACTCATCGTAGTGCCAGCAGTAAACATAACGAGCGTTTAGAATTTTTAGGCGACT
CTATTCTGAGCTACGTTATCGCCAATGCGCTTTATCACCGTTTCCCTCGTGTGGATGAAGGCGATATGAG
CCGGATGCGCGCCACGCTGGTCCGTGGCAATACGCTGGCGGAACTGGCGCGCGAATTTGAGTTAGGCGAG
TGCTTACGTTTAGGGCCAGGTGAACTTAAAAGCGGTGGATTTCGTCGTGAGTCAATTCTCGCCGACACCG
TCGAAGCATTAATTGGTGGCGTATTCCTCGACAGTGATATTCAAACCGTCGAGAAATTAATCCTCAACTG
GTATCAAACTCGTTTGGACGAAATTAGCCCAGGCGATAAACAAAAAGATCCGAAAACGCGCTTGCAAGAA
TATTTGCAGGGTCGCCATCTGCCGCTGCCGACTTATCTGGTAGTCCAGGTACGTGGCGAAGCGCACGATC
AGGAATTTACTATCCACTGCCAGGTCAGCGGCCTGAGTGAACCGGTGGTTGGCACAGGTTCAAGCCGTCG
TAAGGCTGAGCAGGCTGCCGCCGAACAGGCGTTGAAAAAACTGGAGCTGGAATGAGAGCTCAAGCTTGGC
TGTTTTGGCGGATGAGAGAAGATTTTCAGCCTGATACAGATTAAATCAGAACGCAGAAGCGGTCTGATAA
AACAGAATTTGCCTGGCGGCAGTAGCGCGGTGGTCCCACCTGACCCCATGCCGAACTCAGAAGTGAAACG
CCGTAGCGCCGATGGTAGTGTGGGGTCTCCCCATGCGAGAGTAGGGAACTGCCAGGCATCAAATAAAACG
AAAGGCTCAGTCGAAAGACTGGGCCTTTCGTTTTATCTGTTGTTTGTCGGTGAACTGGATCCTTACTCGA
GTCTAGACTGCAGGCTTCCTCGCTCACTGACTCGCTGCGCTCGGTCGTTCGGCTGCGGCGAGCGGTATCA
GCTCACTCAAAGGCGGTAATACGGTTATCCACAGAATCAGGGGATAACGCAGGAAAGAACATGTGAGCAA
AAGGCCAGCAAAAGGCCAGGAACCGTAAAAAGGCCGCGTTGCTGGCGTTTTTCCACAGGCTCCGCCCCCC
TGACGAGCATCACAAAAATCGACGCTCAAGTCAGAGGTGGCGAAACCCGACAGGACTATAAAGATACCAG
GCGTTTCCCCCTGGAAGCTCCCTCGTGCGCTCTCCTGTTCCGACCCTGCCGCTTACCGGATACCTGTCCG
CCTTTCTCCCTTCGGGAAGCGTGGCGCTTTCTCATAGCTCACGCTGTAGGTATCTCAGTTCGGTGTAGGT
CGTTCGCTCCAAGCTGGGCTGTGTGCACGAACCCCCCGTTCAGCCCGACCGCTGCGCCTTATCCGGTAAC
TATCGTCTTGAGTCCAACCCGGTAAGACACGACTTATCGCCACTGGCAGCAGCCACTGGTAACAGGATTA
GCAGAGCGAGGTATGTAGGCGGTGCTACAGAGTTCTTGAAGTGGTGGCCTAACTACGGCTACACTAGAAG
AACAGTATTTGGTATCTGCGCTCTGCTGAAGCCAGTTACCTTCGGAAAAAGAGTTGGTAGCTCTTGATCC
GGCAAACAAACCACCGCTGGTAGCGGTGGTTTTTTTGTTTGCAAGCAGCAGATTACGCGCAGAAAAAAAG
GATCTCAAGAAGATCCTTTGATCTTTTCTACGGGGTCTGACGCTCAGTGGAACGAAAACTCACGTTAAGG
GATTTTGGTCATGAGATTATCAAAAAGGATCTTCACCTAGATCCTTTTAAATTAAAAATGAAGTTTTAAA
TCAATCTAAAGTATATATGAGTAAACTTGGTCTGACAGTTACCAATGCTTAATCAGTGAGGCACCTATCT
CAGCGATCTGTCTATTTCGTTCATCCATAGTTGCCTGACTCCCCGTCGTGTAGATAACTACGATACGGGA
GGGCTTACCATCTGGCCCCAGTGCTGCAATGATACCGCGAGACCCACGCTCACCGGCTCCAGATTTATCA
GCAATAAACCAGCCAGCTGGAAGGGCCGAGCGCAGAAGTGGTCCTGCAACTTTATCCGCCTCCATCCAGT
CTATTAATTGTTGCCGGGAAGCTAGAGTAAGTAGTTCGCCAGTTAATAGTTTGCGCAACGTTGTTGCCAT
TGCTACAGGCATCGTGGTGTCACGCTCGTCGTTTGGTATGGCTTCATTCAGCTCCGGTTCCCAACGATCA
AGGCGAGTTACATGATCCCCCATGTTGTGCAAAAAAGCGGTTAGCTCCTTCGGTCCTCCGATCGTTGTCA
GAAGTAAGTTGGCCGCAGTGTTATCACTCATGGTTATGGCAGCACTGCATAATTCTCTTACTGTCATGCC
ATCCGTAAGATGCTTTTCTGTGACTGGTGAGTACTCAACCAAGTCATTCTGAGAATAGTGTATGCGGCGA
CCGAGTTGCTCTTGCCCGGCGTCAATACGGGATAATACCGCGCCACATAGCAGAACTTTAAAAGTGCTCA
TCATTGGAAAACGTTCTTCGGGGCGAAAACTCTCAAGGATCTTACCGCTGTTGAGATCCAGTTCGATGTA
ACCCACTCGTGCACCCAACTGATCTTCAGCATCTTTTACTTTCACCAGCGTTTCTGGGTGAGCAAAAACA
GGAAGGCAAAATGCCGCAAAAAAGGGAATAAGGGCGACACGGAAATGTTGAATACTCATACTCTTCCTTT
TTCAATATTATTGAAGCATTTATCAGGGTTATTGTCTCATGAGCGGATACATATTTGAATGTATTTAGAA
AAATAAACAAATAGGGGTTCCGCGCACATTTCCCCGAAAAGTGCCACCTGACGTCTAAGAAACCATTATT
ATCATGACATTAACCTATAAAAATAGGCGTATCACGAGGCAGAATTTCAGATAAAAAAAATCCTTAGCTT
TCGCTAAGGATGATTTCTG
